>Addgene plasmid #88838 | RHPMP138 (pLifeAct PA-mCH) | addgene full sequence | sequence record 177509 | Addgene NGS Result
TAGTTATTAATAGTAATCAATTACGGGGTCATTAGTTCATAGCCCATATATGGAGTTCCGCGTTACATAA
CTTACGGTAAATGGCCCGCCTGGCTGACCGCCCAACGACCCCCGCCCATTGACGTCAATAATGACGTATG
TTCCCATAGTAACGCCAATAGGGACTTTCCATTGACGTCAATGGGTGGAGTATTTACGGTAAACTGCCCA
CTTGGCAGTACATCAAGTGTATCATATGCCAAGTACGCCCCCTATTGACGTCAATGACGGTAAATGGCCC
GCCTGGCATTATGCCCAGTACATGACCTTATGGGACTTTCCTACTTGGCAGTACATCTACGTATTAGTCA
TCGCTATTACCATGGTGATGCGGTTTTGGCAGTACATCAATGGGCGTGGATAGCGGTTTGACTCACGGGG
ATTTCCAAGTCTCCACCCCATTGACGTCAATGGGAGTTTGTTTTGGCACCAAAATCAACGGGACTTTCCA
AAATGTCGTAACAACTCCGCCCCATTGACGCAAATGGGCGGTAGGCGTGTACGGTGGGAGGTCTATATAA
GCAGAGCTGGTTTAGTGAACCGTCAGATCCGCTAGCGCTACCGGACTCAGATCTCGAGCTCAAGCTTCGA
ATTCCACCATGGGCGTGGCCGACCTGATCAAGAAGTTCGAGAGCATCAGCAAGGAGGAGGGGGATCCACC
GGTCGCCACCATGGTGATGGTGAGCAAGGGCGAGGAGGATAACATGGCCATCATTAAGGAGTTCATGCGC
TTCAAGGTGCACATGGAGGGGTCCGTGAACGGCCACGTGTTCGAGATCGAGGGCGAGGGCGAGGGCCGCC
CCTACGAGGGCACCCAGACCGCCAAGCTGAAGGTGACCAAGGGCGGCCCCCTGCCCTTCACCTGGGACAT
CCTGAGCCCTCAGTTCATGTACGGCTCCAATGCCTACGTGAAGCACCCCGCCGACATCCCCGACTACTTT
AAGCTGTCCTTCCCCGAGGGCTTCAAGTGGGAGCGCGTGATGAAATTCGAGGACGGCGGCGTGGTGACCG
TGACCCAGGACTCCTCCCTGCAGGACGGCGAGTTCATCTACAAGGTGAAGCTGCGCGGCACCAACTTCCC
CTCCGACGGCCCCGTGATGCAGAAGAAGACCATGGGCTGGGAGGCCCTCTCCGAGCGGATGTACCCCGAG
GACGGCGCCCTGAAGGGCGAGGTCAAGCCCAGAGTGAAGCTGAAGGACGGCGGCCACTACGACGCTGAGG
TCAAGACCACCTACAAGGCCAAGAAGCCCGTGCAGCTGCCCGGCGCCTACAACGTCAACCGCAAGCTGGA
CATCACCAGCCACAACGAGGACTACACCATCGTGGAGCAGTACGAGAGAGCCGAGGGCCGCCACTCCACC
GGCGGCATGGACGAGCTGTACAAGTAAAGCGGCCGCGACTCTAGATCATAATCAGCCATACCACATTTGT
AGAGGTTTTACTTGCTTTAAAAAACCTCCCACACCTCCCCCTGAACCTGAAACATAAAATGAATGCAATT
GTTGTTGTTAACTTGTTTATTGCAGCTTATAATGGTTACAAATAAAGCAATAGCATCACAAATTTCACAA
ATAAAGCATTTTTTTCACTGCATTCTAGTTGTGGTTTGTCCAAACTCATCAATGTATCTTAAGGCGTAAA
TTGTAAGCGTTAATATTTTGTTAAAATTCGCGTTAAATTTTTGTTAAATCAGCTCATTTTTTAACCAATA
GGCCGAAATCGGCAAAATCCCTTATAAATCAAAAGAATAGACCGAGATAGGGT
[37 nt withheld, positions 1804-1840]
AAAGAACGTGGACTCCAACGTCAAAGG
[49 nt withheld, positions 1868-1916]
T
[91 nt withheld, positions 1918-2008]
G
[124 nt withheld, positions 2010-2133]
CAGGTGGCACTTTTCGGGGAAATGTGCGCGGAACCCCTATTTGTTTATTTTTCTAAATACATTCAAATAT
GTATCCGCTCATGAGACAATAACCCTGATAAATGCTTCAATAATATTGAAAAAGGAAGAGTCCTGAGGCG
GAAAGAACCAGCTGTGGAATGTGTGTCAGTTAGGGTGTGGAAAGTCCCCAGGCTCCCCAGCAGGCAGAAG
TATGCAAAGCATGCATCTCAATTAGTCAGCAACCAGGTGTGGAAAGTCCCCAGGCTCCCCAGCAGGCAGA
AGTATGCAAAGCATGCATCTCAATTAGTCAGCAACCATAGTCCCGCCCCTAACTCCGCCCATCCCGCCCC
TAACTCCGCCCAGTTCCGCCCATTCTCCGCCCCATGGCTGACTAATTTTTTTTATTTATGCAGAGGCCGA
GGCCGCCTCGGCCTCTGAGCTATTCCAGAAGTAGTGAGGAGGCTTTTTTGGAGGCCTAGGCTTTTGCAAA
GATCGATCAAGAGACAGGATGAGGATCGTTTCGCATGATTGAACAAGATGGATTGCACGCAGGTTCTCCG
GCCGCTTGGGTGGAGAGGCTATTCGGCTATGACTGGGCACAACAGACAATCGGCTGCTCTGATGCCGCCG
TGTTCCGGCTGTCAGCGCAGGGGCGCCCGGTTCTTTTTGTCAAGACCGACCTGTCCGGTGCCCTGAATGA
ACTGCAAGACGAGGCAGCGCGGCTATCGTGGCTGGCCACGACGGGCGTTCCTTGCGCAGCTGTGCTCGAC
GTTGTCACTGAAGCGGGAAGGGACTGGCTGCTATTGGGCGAAGTGCCGGGGCAGGATCTCCTGTCATCTC
ACCTTGCTCCTGCCGAGAAAGTATCCATCATGGCTGATGCAATGCGGCGGCTGCATACGCTTGATCCGGC
TACCTGCCCATTCGACCACCAAGCGAAACATCGCATCGAGCGAGCACGTACTCGGATGGAAGCCGGTCTT
GTCGATCAGGATGATCTGGACGAAGAGCATCAGGGGCTCGCGCCAGCCGAACTGTTCGCCAGGCTCAAGG
CGAGCATGCCCGACGGCGAGGATCTCGTCGTGACCCATGGCGATGCCTGCTTGCCGAATATCATGGTGGA
AAATGGCCGCTTTTCTGGATTCATCGACTGTGGCCGGCTGGGTGTGGCGGACCGCTATCAGGACATAGCG
TTGGCTACCCGTGATATTGCTGAAGAGCTTGGCGGCGAATGGGCTGACCGCTTCCTCGTGCTTTACGGTA
TCGCCGCTCCCGATTCGCAGCGCATCGCCTTCTATCGCCTTCTTGACGAGTTCTTCTGAGCGGGACTCTG
GGGTTCGAAATGACCGACCAAGCGACGCCCAACCTGCCATCACGAGATTTCGATTCCACCGCCGCCTTCT
ATGAAAGGTTGGGCTTCGGAATCGTTTTCCGGGACGCCGGCTGGATGATCCTCCAGCGCGGGGATCTCAT
GCTGGAGTTCTTCGCCCACCCTAGGGGGAGGCTAACTGAAACACGGAAGGAGACAATACCGGAAGGAACC
CGCGCTATGACGGCAATAAAAAGACAGAATAAAACGCACGGTGTTGGGTCGTTTGTTCATAAACGCGGGG
TTCGGTCCCAGGGCTGGCACTCTGTCGATACCCCACCGAGACCCCATTGGGGCCAATACGCCCGCGTTTC
TTCCTTTTCCCCACCCCACCCCCCAAGTTCGGGTGAAGGCCCAGGGCTCGCAGCCAACGTCGGGGCGGCA
GGCCCTGCCATAGCCTCAGGTTACTCATATATACTTTAGATTGATTTAAAACTTCATTTTTAATTTAAAA
GGATCTAGGTGAAGATCCTTTTTGATAATCTCATGACCAAAATCCCTTAACGTGAGTTTTCGTTCCACTG
AGCGTCAGACCCCGTAGAAAAGATCAAAGGATCTTCTTGAGATCCTTTTTTTCTGCGCGTAATCTGCTGC
TTGCAAACAAAAAAACCACCGCTACCAGCGGTGGTTTGTTTGCCGGATCAAGAGCTACCAACTCTTTTTC
CGAAGGTAACTGGCTTCAGCAGAGCGCAGATACCAAATACTGTTCTTCTAGTGTAGCCGTAGTTAGGCCA
CCACTTCAAGAACTCTGTAGCACCGCCTACATACCTCGCTCTGCTAATCCTGTTACCAGTGGCTGCTGCC
AGTGGCGATAAGTCGTGTCTTACCGGGTTGGACTCAAGACGATAGTTACCGGATAAGGCGCAGCGGTCGG
GCTGAACGGGGGGTTCGTGCACACAGCCCAGCTTGGAGCGAACGACCTACACCGAACTGAGATACCTACA
GCGTGAGCTATGAGAAAGCGCCACGCTTCCCGAAGGGAGAAAGGCGGACAGGTATCCGGTAAGCGGCAGG
GTCGGAACAGGAGAGCGCACGAGGGAGCTTCCAGGGGGAAACGCCTGGTATCTTTATAGTCCTGTCGGGT
TTCGCCACCTCTGACTTGAGCGTCGATTTTTGTGATGCTCGTCAGGGGGGCGGAGCCTATGGAAAAACGC
CAGCAACGCGGCCTTTTTACGGTTCCTGGCCTTTTGCTGGCCTTTTGCTCACATGTTCTTTCCTGCGTTA
TCCCCTGATTCTGTGGATAACCGTATTACCGCCATGCAT
Features (pLannotate 1.2.2; 15 found; start..end, strand, type, name):
     61..364     +  enhancer       CMV enhancer: human cytomegalovirus immediate early enhancer
    365..568     +  promoter       CMV promoter: human cytomegalovirus (CMV) immediate early promoter
    591..634     +  misc_feature   MCS (fragment): multiple cloning site
    639..710     +  CDS            ABP140 (fragment): AB140_YEAST - Also known as TRM140. Experimental evidence at protein level: Swiss-Prot protein existence level 1. S-adenosyl-L-methionine-dependent methyltransferase that mediates N(3)-methylcytidine modification of residue 32 of the tRNA anticodon loop of tRNA(Thr) and tRNA(Ser). Binds F-actin and shows weak F-actin cross-linking activity. From Saccharomyces cerevisiae (strain ATCC 204508 / S288c) (Baker's yeast).
    717..1427    +  CDS            PAmCherry1: photoactivatable monomeric derivative of DsRed fluorescent protein (Subach et al., 2009) mammalian codon-optimized
   1444..1527    +  CDS            large T antigen (fragment): large T antigen from SV40 (simian virus 40)
   1550..1671    +  polyA_signal   SV40 poly(A) signal: SV40 polyadenylation signal
   1705..2133    -  rep_origin     f1 ori (sequence partly withheld): f1 bacteriophage origin of replication; arrow indicates direction of (+) strand synthesis
   2160..2264    +  promoter       AmpR promoter: bla
   2266..2623    +  promoter       SV40 promoter: SV40 enhancer and early promoter
   2658..3452    +  CDS            NeoR/KanR: aminoglycoside phosphotransferase from Tn5; aph(3')-II (or nptII); confers resistance to neomycin, kanamycin, and G418 (Geneticin®)
   3473..3625    +  CDS            ble (fragment): BLE_KLEPN - Experimental evidence at protein level: Swiss-Prot protein existence level 1. Binding protein with a strong affinity to the bleomycin family of antibiotics. Binds to CL990; an antimitotic-antibiotic compound. From Klebsiella pneumoniae.
   3684..3731    +  polyA_signal   HSV TK poly(A) signal: herpes simplex virus thymidine kinase polyadenylation signal (Cole and Stacy, 1985)
   3822..3838    -  polyA_signal   bGH poly(A) signal (fragment): bovine growth hormone polyadenylation signal
   4060..4648    +  rep_origin     ori: high-copy-number ColE1/pMB1/pBR322/pUC origin of replication
