[The description below was written by a language model from this plasmid's Addgene catalogue record and pLannotate feature annotations shown in this document.]
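Description:
RHPMP138 (pLifeAct PA-mCH) is a 4,762 bp mammalian expression plasmid built on the mEos4b-Lifeact backbone, a compact N1-style fluorescent-protein vector. It is propagated in E. coli at high copy from a ColE1/pUC-type origin and also carries an f1 phage origin. A single NeoR/KanR (Tn5 aminoglycoside phosphotransferase) gene provides both selections. It is preceded by a bacterial bla-type promoter, which gives kanamycin resistance in bacteria, and by the SV40 enhancer/early promoter, which gives G418 selection in mammalian cells. This cassette is terminated by the HSV TK polyadenylation signal. The short ble, bGH poly(A) and SV40 large T antigen matches in the annotation are only fragments and most likely reflect residual backbone sequence rather than functional parts.

The expression cassette is driven by the human CMV immediate-early enhancer and promoter and ends with the SV40 poly(A) signal. It encodes LifeAct, the short F-actin-binding peptide taken from the N-terminus of yeast Abp140, which is why the feature table labels this segment as an ABP140 fragment. LifeAct is fused at its C-terminus to PAmCherry1, a mammalian codon-optimised, photoactivatable monomeric red fluorescent protein derived from DsRed. The record lists BamHI and NotI as the retained cloning sites.

LifeAct labels filamentous actin, and PAmCherry1 stays dark until it is photoactivated. Sparse subsets of molecules can therefore be switched on and localised individually. The stated purpose is super-resolution localisation microscopy of the actin cytoskeleton in transfected mammalian cells.
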