Addgene plasmid #88838: RHPMP138 (pLifeAct PA-mCH)
Purpose: Localization by Super-Resolution microscopy of lifeAct fused to PA-mCherry
Depositing lab: Ricardo Henriques. Depositing organization: University College London.
Backbone
  Vector backbone: mEos4b-Lifeact Plasmid #54813
  Vector type: Mammalian Expression
  Selectable markers: Neomycin (select with G418)
Growth in bacteria
  Bacterial resistance: Kanamycin, 50 μg/mL
  Growth temperature: 37°C
  Growth strain: DH5alpha
  Copy number: High Copy
Gene/Insert
  Gene/Insert name: LifeAct
  Promoter: CMV
  Tag / fusion protein: PA-mCH (C terminal on insert)
  Cloning method: Restriction Enzyme; 5′ cloning site BamHI (not destroyed); 3′ cloning site NotI (not destroyed)
  Sequencing primers: 5′ CMV-F
Terms and licenses: Academic/Nonprofit Terms; Industry Terms: Not Available to Industry
How to cite: RHPMP138 (pLifeAct PA-mCH) was a gift from Ricardo Henriques (Addgene plasmid # 88838 ; http://n2t.net/addgene:88838 ; RRID:Addgene_88838)
